Addgene plasmid #63125: c7_HLL
Purpose: cysteine free Mm-cpn mutant
Depositing lab: Tanja Kortemme. Depositing organization: University of California, San Francisco (UCSF). Publication: Reprogramming an ATP-driven protein machine into a light-gated nanocage. Hoersch D, Roh SH, Chiu W, Kortemme T. Nat Nanotechnol. 2013 Dec;8(12):928-32. doi: 10.1038/nnano.2013.242. Epub 2013 Nov 24. PubMed 24270642.
Backbone
  Vector backbone: pET21a
  Total vector size (bp): 7038
  Vector type: Bacterial Expression
Growth in bacteria
  Bacterial resistance: Ampicillin, 100 μg/mL
  Growth temperature: 37°C
  Growth strain: Top10
  Copy number: Unknown
Gene/Insert
  Gene/Insert name: Mm-cpn c7_HLL
  Insert size (bp): 1630
  Mutation: C140S-C237S-C286A-C359T-C393A-C470S-C484S
  Entrez Gene: NEWENTRY
  Tag / fusion protein: 6x HIS-tag (C terminal on backbone)
Terms and licenses: Academic/Nonprofit Terms; Industry Terms: Not Available to Industry
How to cite: c7_HLL was a gift from Tanja Kortemme (Addgene plasmid # 63125 ; http://n2t.net/addgene:63125 ; RRID:Addgene_63125)
