[The description below was written by a language model from this plasmid's Addgene catalogue record and pLannotate feature annotations shown in this document.]
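Description:
c7_HLL is a bacterial expression plasmid built on the pET21a backbone, about 7.0 kb in total, that encodes a cysteine-free variant of the group II chaperonin Mm-cpn. The roughly 1.6 kb insert carries seven substitutions (C140S, C237S, C286A, C359T, C393A, C470S and C484S) that replace the listed cysteines with serine, alanine or threonine. The automated annotation labels the open reading frame as a thermosome subunit (ths) by similarity to a Methanothermococcus thermolithotrophicus homologue. This is a best database match for an archaeal chaperonin, not a statement of the insert's source, and the record gives no source species beyond the name Mm-cpn.

Expression follows the standard pET arrangement. A T7 promoter with an adjacent lac operator and the T7 gene 10 ribosome binding site sits upstream of the coding sequence, and a T7 terminator sits downstream. The plasmid-borne lacI gene supplies repressor, so transcription is held off until it is induced with IPTG in a host that provides T7 RNA polymerase. The catalogue lists a C-terminal 6xHis tag contributed by the backbone. The feature table shows a His-tag fragment about 100 bp downstream of the annotated chaperonin match, so whether the tag is translated in frame with the protein cannot be confirmed from the annotation alone.

The plasmid is propagated through a pBR322-type origin with the bom and rop elements, and selection is by ampicillin resistance from β-lactamase. An f1 origin is also present. The short TcR, SET1 and YPB1 hits appear to be backbone remnants rather than functional parts. A cysteine-free chaperonin is a natural background for reintroducing cysteines at chosen positions for site-specific modification, which fits the associated work on converting this ATP-driven machine into a light-gated nanocage.
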