Features (pLannotate 1.2.2; 19 found; start..end, strand, type, name):
     12..467     +  rep_origin     f1 ori (sequence partly withheld): f1 bacteriophage origin of replication; arrow indicates direction of (+) strand synthesis
    494..598     +  promoter       AmpR promoter: bla
    599..1459    +  CDS            AmpR: β-lactamase; bla; confers resistance to ampicillin, carbenicillin, and related antibiotics
   1630..2218    +  rep_origin     ori: high-copy-number ColE1/pMB1/pBR322/pUC origin of replication
   2404..2546    -  misc_feature   bom: basis of mobility region from pBR322
   2648..2839    -  CDS            rop: Rop protein, which maintains plasmids at low copy number; rop
   2856..3236    +  CDS            YPB1_ECOLX: Protein predicted: Swiss-Prot protein existence level 4. From Escherichia coli.
   3308..3599    -  CDS            TcR (fragment): tetracycline efflux protein; tet; confers resistance to tetracycline
   3614..3635    -  protein_bind   CAP binding site: CAP binding activates transcription in the presence of cAMP. E. coli catabolite activator protein
   3648..4730    -  CDS            lacI: lac repressor; lacI; The lac repressor binds to the lac operator to inhibit transcription in E. coli. This inhibition can be relieved by adding lactose or isopropyl-β-D-thiogalactopyranoside (IPTG).
   4731..4808    -  promoter       lacI promoter: lacI
   4816..5095    -  CDS            TcR (fragment): tetracycline efflux protein; tet; confers resistance to tetracycline
   5117..5135    +  promoter       T7 promoter: promoter for bacteriophage T7 RNA polymerase
   5136..5160    +  protein_bind   lac operator: The lac repressor binds to the lac operator to inhibit transcription in E. coli. This inhibition can be relieved by adding lactose or isopropyl-β-D-thiogalactopyranoside (IPTG). lac repressor encoded by lacI
   5175..5197    +  RBS            RBS: efficient ribosome binding site from bacteriophage T7 gene 10 (Olins and Rangwala, 1989)
   5208..6773    +  CDS            ths: THS_METTL - Experimental evidence at protein level: Swiss-Prot protein existence level 1. Molecular chaperone; binds unfolded polypeptides in vitro, and has a weak ATPase activity. From Methanothermococcus thermolithotrophicus (Methanococcus thermolithotrophicus).
   6879..6896    +  CDS            9xHis (fragment): 9xHis affinity tag
   6906..6955    +  CDS            SET1 (fragment): solubility-enhancement tag derived from T7 phage gene 10B
   6963..7010    +  terminator     T7 terminator: transcription terminator for bacteriophage T7 RNA polymerase
>Addgene plasmid #63125 | c7_HLL | depositor full sequence | sequence record 117368 | c7_HLL sequence 7035 bps
TGGCGAATGGG
[124 nt withheld, positions 12-135]
C
[91 nt withheld, positions 137-227]
A
[49 nt withheld, positions 229-277]
CCTTTGACGTTGGAGTCCACGTTCTTT
[37 nt withheld, positions 305-341]
ACCCTATCTCGGTCTATTCTTTTGATTTATAAGGGATTTTGCCGATTTCGGCCTATTGGTTAAAAAATGA
GCTGATTTAACAAAAATTTAACGCGAATTTTAACAAAATATTAACGTTTACAATTTCAGGTGGCACTTTT
CGGGGAAATGTGCGCGGAACCCCTATTTGTTTATTTTTCTAAATACATTCAAATATGTATCCGCTCATGA
GACAATAACCCTGATAAATGCTTCAATAATATTGAAAAAGGAAGAGTATGAGTATTCAACATTTCCGTGT
CGCCCTTATTCCCTTTTTTGCGGCATTTTGCCTTCCTGTTTTTGCTCACCCAGAAACGCTGGTGAAAGTA
AAAGATGCTGAAGATCAGTTGGGTGCACGAGTGGGTTACATCGAACTGGATCTCAACAGCGGTAAGATCC
TTGAGAGTTTTCGCCCCGAAGAACGTTTTCCAATGATGAGCACTTTTAAAGTTCTGCTATGTGGCGCGGT
ATTATCCCGTATTGACGCCGGGCAAGAGCAACTCGGTCGCCGCATACACTATTCTCAGAATGACTTGGTT
GAGTACTCACCAGTCACAGAAAAGCATCTTACGGATGGCATGACAGTAAGAGAATTATGCAGTGCTGCCA
TAACCATGAGTGATAACACTGCGGCCAACTTACTTCTGACAACGATCGGAGGACCGAAGGAGCTAACCGC
TTTTTTGCACAACATGGGGGATCATGTAACTCGCCTTGATCGTTGGGAACCGGAGCTGAATGAAGCCATA
CCAAACGACGAGCGTGACACCACGATGCCTGCAGCAATGGCAACAACGTTGCGCAAACTATTAACTGGCG
AACTACTTACTCTAGCTTCCCGGCAACAATTAATAGACTGGATGGAGGCGGATAAAGTTGCAGGACCACT
TCTGCGCTCGGCCCTTCCGGCTGGCTGGTTTATTGCTGATAAATCTGGAGCCGGTGAGCGTGGGTCTCGC
GGTATCATTGCAGCACTGGGGCCAGATGGTAAGCCCTCCCGTATCGTAGTTATCTACACGACGGGGAGTC
AGGCAACTATGGATGAACGAAATAGACAGATCGCTGAGATAGGTGCCTCACTGATTAAGCATTGGTAACT
GTCAGACCAAGTTTACTCATATATACTTTAGATTGATTTAAAACTTCATTTTTAATTTAAAAGGATCTAG
GTGAAGATCCTTTTTGATAATCTCATGACCAAAATCCCTTAACGTGAGTTTTCGTTCCACTGAGCGTCAG
ACCCCGTAGAAAAGATCAAAGGATCTTCTTGAGATCCTTTTTTTCTGCGCGTAATCTGCTGCTTGCAAAC
AAAAAAACCACCGCTACCAGCGGTGGTTTGTTTGCCGGATCAAGAGCTACCAACTCTTTTTCCGAAGGTA
ACTGGCTTCAGCAGAGCGCAGATACCAAATACTGTCCTTCTAGTGTAGCCGTAGTTAGGCCACCACTTCA
AGAACTCTGTAGCACCGCCTACATACCTCGCTCTGCTAATCCTGTTACCAGTGGCTGCTGCCAGTGGCGA
TAAGTCGTGTCTTACCGGGTTGGACTCAAGACGATAGTTACCGGATAAGGCGCAGCGGTCGGGCTGAACG
GGGGGTTCGTGCACACAGCCCAGCTTGGAGCGAACGACCTACACCGAACTGAGATACCTACAGCGTGAGC
TATGAGAAAGCGCCACGCTTCCCGAAGGGAGAAAGGCGGACAGGTATCCGGTAAGCGGCAGGGTCGGAAC
AGGAGAGCGCACGAGGGAGCTTCCAGGGGGAAACGCCTGGTATCTTTATAGTCCTGTCGGGTTTCGCCAC
CTCTGACTTGAGCGTCGATTTTTGTGATGCTCGTCAGGGGGGCGGAGCCTATGGAAAAACGCCAGCAACG
CGGCCTTTTTACGGTTCCTGGCCTTTTGCTGGCCTTTTGCTCACATGTTCTTTCCTGCGTTATCCCCTGA
TTCTGTGGATAACCGTATTACCGCCTTTGAGTGAGCTGATACCGCTCGCCGCAGCCGAACGACCGAGCGC
AGCGAGTCAGTGAGCGAGGAAGCGGAAGAGCGCCTGATGCGGTATTTTCTCCTTACGCATCTGTGCGGTA
TTTCACACCGCATATATGGTGCACTCTCAGTACAATCTGCTCTGATGCCGCATAGTTAAGCCAGTATACA
CTCCGCTATCGCTACGTGACTGGGTCATGGCTGCGCCCCGACACCCGCCAACACCCGCTGACGCGCCCTG
ACGGGCTTGTCTGCTCCCGGCATCCGCTTACAGACAAGCTGTGACCGTCTCCGGGAGCTGCATGTGTCAG
AGGTTTTCACCGTCATCACCGAAACGCGCGAGGCAGCTGCGGTAAAGCTCATCAGCGTGGTCGTGAAGCG
ATTCACAGATGTCTGCCTGTTCATCCGCGTCCAGCTCGTTGAGTTTCTCCAGAAGCGTTAATGTCTGGCT
TCTGATAAAGCGGGCCATGTTAAGGGCGGTTTTTTCCTGTTTGGTCACTGATGCCTCCGTGTAAGGGGGA
TTTCTGTTCATGGGGGTAATGATACCGATGAAACGAGAGAGGATGCTCACGATACGGGTTACTGATGATG
AACATGCCCGGTTACTGGAACGTTGTGAGGGTAAACAACTGGCGGTATGGATGCGGCGGGACCAGAGAAA
AATCACTCAGGGTCAATGCCAGCGCTTCGTTAATACAGATGTAGGTGTTCCACAGGGTAGCCAGCAGCAT
CCTGCGATGCAGATCCGGAACATAATGGTGCAGGGCGCTGACTTCCGCGTTTCCAGACTTTACGAAACAC
GGAAACCGAAGACCATTCATGTTGTTGCTCAGGTCGCAGACGTTTTGCAGCAGCAGTCGCTTCACGTTCG
CTCGCGTATCGGTGATTCATTCTGCTAACCAGTAAGGCAACCCCGCCAGCCTAGCCGGGTCCTCAACGAC
AGGAGCACGATCATGCGCACCCGTGGGGCCGCCATGCCGGCGATAATGGCCTGCTTCTCGCCGAAACGTT
TGGTGGCGGGACCAGTGACGAAGGCTTGAGCGAGGGCGTGCAAGATTCCGAATACCGCAAGCGACAGGCC
GATCATCGTCGCGCTCCAGCGAAAGCGGTCCTCGCCGAAAATGACCCAGAGCGCTGCCGGCACCTGTCCT
ACGAGTTGCATGATAAAGAAGACAGTCATAAGTGCGGCGACGATAGTCATGCCCCGCGCCCACCGGAAGG
AGCTGACTGGGTTGAAGGCTCTCAAGGGCATCGGTCGAGATCCCGGTGCCTAATGAGTGAGCTAACTTAC
ATTAATTGCGTTGCGCTCACTGCCCGCTTTCCAGTCGGGAAACCTGTCGTGCCAGCTGCATTAATGAATC
GGCCAACGCGCGGGGAGAGGCGGTTTGCGTATTGGGCGCCAGGGTGGTTTTTCTTTTCACCAGTGAGACG
GGCAACAGCTGATTGCCCTTCACCGCCTGGCCCTGAGAGAGTTGCAGCAAGCGGTCCACGCTGGTTTGCC
CCAGCAGGCGAAAATCCTGTTTGATGGTGGTTAACGGCGGGATATAACATGAGCTGTCTTCGGTATCGTC
GTATCCCACTACCGAGATATCCGCACCAACGCGCAGCCCGGACTCGGTAATGGCGCGCATTGCGCCCAGC
GCCATCTGATCGTTGGCAACCAGCATCGCAGTGGGAACGATGCCCTCATTCAGCATTTGCATGGTTTGTT
GAAAACCGGACATGGCACTCCAGTCGCCTTCCCGTTCCGCTATCGGCTGAATTTGATTGCGAGTGAGATA
TTTATGCCAGCCAGCCAGACGCAGACGCGCCGAGACAGAACTTAATGGGCCCGCTAACAGCGCGATTTGC
TGGTGACCCAATGCGACCAGATGCTCCACGCCCAGTCGCGTACCGTCTTCATGGGAGAAAATAATACTGT
TGATGGGTGTCTGGTCAGAGACATCAAGAAATAACGCCGGAACATTAGTGCAGGCAGCTTCCACAGCAAT
GGCATCCTGGTCATCCAGCGGATAGTTAATGATCAGCCCACTGACGCGTTGCGCGAGAAGATTGTGCACC
GCCGCTTTACAGGCTTCGACGCCGCTTCGTTCTACCATCGACACCACCACGCTGGCACCCAGTTGATCGG
CGCGAGATTTAATCGCCGCGACAATTTGCGACGGCGCGTGCAGGGCCAGACTGGAGGTGGCAACGCCAAT
CAGCAACGACTGTTTGCCCGCCAGTTGTTGTGCCACGCGGTTGGGAATGTAATTCAGCTCCGCCATCGCC
GCTTCCACTTTTTCCCGCGTTTTCGCAGAAACGTGGCTGGCCTGGTTCACCACGCGGGAAACGGTCTGAT
AAGAGACACCGGCATACTCTGCGACATCGTATAACGTTACTGGTTTCACATTCACCACCCTGAATTGACT
CTCTTCCGGGCGCTATCATGCCATACCGCGAAAGGTTTTGCGCCATTCGATGGTGTCCGGGATCTCGACG
CTCTCCCTTATGCGACTCCTGCATTAGGAAGCAGCCCAGTAGTAGGTTGAGGCCGTTGAGCACCGCCGCC
GCAAGGAATGGTGCATGCAAGGAGATGGCGCCCAACAGTCCCCCGGCCACGGGGCCTGCCACCATACCCA
CGCCGAAACAAGCGCTCATGAGCCCGAAGTGGCGAGCCCGATCTTCCCCATCGGTGATGTCGGCGATATA
GGCGCCAGCAACCGCACCTGTGGCGCCGGTGATGCCGGCCACGATGCGTCCGGCGTAGAGGATCGAGATC
TCGATCCCGCGAAATTAATACGACTCACTATAGGGGAATTGTGAGCGGATAACAATTCCCCTCTAGAAAT
AATTTTGTTTAACTTTAAGAAGGAGATATACATATGTCACAACAACCAGGAGTTTTACCTGAAAACATGA
AAAGATACATGGGAAGAGATGCTCAAAGAATGAACATCTTAGCAGGAAGAATTATCGCAGAAACAGTAAG
ATCAACACTCGGTCCAAAAGGAATGGACAAAATGTTAGTTGACGACTTAGGGGACGTTGTTGTTACAAAC
GACGGTGTTACAATCTTAAGAGAAATGAGTGTAGAACACCCTGCAGCTAAAATGTTAATCGAAGTTGCAA
AAACACAAGAAAAAGAAGTTGGCGACGGTACAACAACAGCTGTTGTAGTTGCTGGTGAATTATTAAGAAA
AGCTGAAGAATTATTGGACCAAAATGTACACCCAACAATTGTTGTAAAAGGATACCAAGCAGCAGCTCAA
AAAGCTCAAGAATTATTAAAAACAATTGCGTCCGAAGTTGGAGCTCAAGACAAAGAAATCTTAACAAAAA
TCGCAATGACCTCAATCACCGGAAAAGGTGCTGAAAAAGCTAAAGAAAAATTAGCTGAAATCATTGTTGA
AGCAGTTTCAGCAGTTGTTGACGACGAAGGAAAAGTTGACAAAGATTTAATCAAAATTGAGAAAAAATCA
GGCGCATCAATCGACGACACCGAATTAATCAAAGGTGTTTTAGTTGACAAAGAAAGAGTAAGCGCTCAAA
TGCCTAAAAAAGTAACTGACGCAAAAATTGCACTTTTAAACTCTGCAATCGAAATCAAAGAAACAGAAAC
CGACGCAGAAATCAGAATCACTGACCCTGCAAAATTAATGGAATTCATCGAACAAGAAGAAAAAATGTTA
AAAGACATGGTTGCTGAAATCAAAGCAAGCGGTGCAAACGTTTTATTCGCCCAAAAAGGAATCGATGACT
TAGCACAACACTACTTAGCTAAAGAAGGAATCGTAGCTGCAAGAAGAGTTAAAAAATCCGACATGGAAAA
ATTAGCTAAAGCTACAGGTGCTAACGTAATTACAAACATCAAAGACTTATCAGCTCAAGACTTAGGTGAT
GCTGGTCTCGTTGAAGAAAGAAAAATCTCCGGAGATTCAATGATCTTCGTAGAAGAAACCAAACACCCTA
AAGCAGTTACAATGCTCATCAGAGGTACAACTGAACACGTAATTGAAGAAGTTGCAAGAGCAGTAGACGA
TGCTGTTGGTGTAGTTGGAGCTACAATTGAAGATGGTAGAATTGTATCTGGTGGAGGTTCAACAGAAGTT
GAATTATCCATGAAATTAAGAGAATACGCAGAAGGAATTAGCGGAAGAGAACAACTCGCAGTTAGGGCAT
TCGCTGATGCTTTAGAAGTAATCCCAAGAACCTTAGCTGAAAACGCAGGACTCGACGCAATCGAAATCCT
CGTTAAAGTTAGAGCAGCACACGCAAGCAACGGCAACAAATCTGCAGGTTTAAACGTATTCACCGGAGCA
GTTGAAGACATGTCCGAAAACGGTGTAGTTGAACCATTAAGAGTTAAAACACAAGCAATCCAGTCAGCAG
CTGAATCAACAGAAATGTTACTCAGAATCGACGATGTAATTGCTGCAGAAAAATTAAGAGGAGCTCCTGA
CATGGGAGACATGGGCGGAATGCCAGGAATGGGCGGAATGCCAGGAATGATGGATCCGAATTCGAGCTCC
GTCGACAAGCTTGCGGCCGCACTCGAGCACCACCACCACCACCACTGAGATCCGGCTGCTAACAAAGCCC
GAAAGGAAGCTGAGTTGGCTGCTGCCACCGCTGAGCAATAACTAGCATAACCCCTTGGGGCCTCTAAACG
GGTCTTGAGGGGTTTTTTGCTGAAAGGAGGAACTATATCCGGAT
