>Addgene plasmid #63125 | c7_HLL | addgene partial sequence | sequence record 107235 | pBRrevBam 5'-GGTGATGTCGGCGATATAGG-3'
CGATGCGTCCGGCGTAGAGGATCGAGATCTCGATCCCGCGAAATTAATACGACTCACTATAGGGGAATTG
TGAGCGGATAACAATTCCCCTCTAGAAATAATTTTGTTTAACTTTAAGAAGGAGATATACATATGTCACA
ACAACCAGGAGTTTTACCTGAAAACATGAAAAGATACATGGGAAGAGATGCTCAAAGAATGAACATCTTA
GCAGGAAGAATTATCGCAGAAACAGTAAGATCAACACTCGGTCCAAAAGGAATGGACAAAATGTTAGTTG
ACGACTTAGGGGACGTTGTTGTTACAAACGACGGTGTTACAATCTTAAGAGAAATGAGTGTAGAACACCC
TGCAGCTAAAATGTTAATCGAAGTTGCAAAAACACAAGAAAAAGAAGTTGGCGACGGTACAACAACAGCT
GTTGTAGTTGCTGGTGAATTATTAAGAAAAGCTGAAGAATTATTGGACCAAAATGTACACCCAACAATTG
TTGTAAAAGGATACCAAGCAGCAGCTCAAAAAGCTCAAGAATTATTAAAAACAATTGCGTCCGAAGTTGG
AGCTCAAGACAAAGAAATCTTAACAAAAATCGCAATGACCTCAATCACCGGAAAAGGTGCTGAAAAAGCT
AAAGAAAAATTAGCTGAAATCATTGTTGAAGCAGTTTCAGCAGTTGTTGACGACGAAGGAA
