>Addgene plasmid #63125 | c7_HLL | addgene partial sequence | sequence record 107569 | T7term 5'-GCTAGTTATTGCTCAGCGG-3'
AGCAGCCGGATCTCAGTGGTGGTGGTGGTGGTGCTCGAGTGCGGCCGCAAGCTTGTCGACGGAGCTCGAA
TTCGGATCCATCATTCCTGGCATTCCGCCCATTCCTGGCATTCCGCCCATGTCTCCCATGTCAGGAGCTC
CTCTTAATTTTTCTGCAGCAATTACATCGTCGATTCTGAGTAACATTTCTGTTGATTCAGCTGCTGACTG
GATTGCTTGTGTTTTAACTCTTAATGGTTCAACTACACCGTTTTCGGACATGTCTTCAACTGCTCCGGTG
AATACGTTTAAACCTGCAGATTTGTTGCCGTTGCTTGCGTGTGCTGCTCTAACTTTAACGAGGATTTCGA
TTGCGTCGAGTCCTGCGTTTTCAGCTAAGGTTCTTGGGATTACTTCTAAAGCATCAGCGAATGCCCTAAC
TGCGAGTTGTTCTCTTCCGCTAATTCCTTCTGCGTATTCTCTTAATTTCATGGATAATTCAACTTCTGTT
GAACCTCCACCAGATACAATTCTACCATCTTCAATTGTAGCTCCAACTACACCAACAGCATCGTCTACTG
CTCTTGCAACTTCTTCAATTACGTGTTCAGTTGTACCTCTGATGAGCATTGTAACTGCTTTAGGGTGTTT
GGTTTCTTCTACGAAGATCATTGAATCTCCGGAGATTTTTCTTTCTTCAACGAGACCAGCATCACCTAAG
TCTTGAGCTGATAAGTCTTTGATGTTTGTAATTACGTTAGCACCTGTAGCTTTAGCTAATTT
